Addgene plasmid #34540: KHBD00435
Depositing lab: Bart Deplancke. Depositing organization: Swiss Federal Institute of Technology (EPFL). Publication: Automated protein-DNA interaction screening of Drosophila regulatory elements. Korneel Hens, Jean-Daniel Feuz, Alina Isakova, Antonina Lagovitina, Andreas Massouras, Julien Bryois, Patrick Callaerts, Susan E. Celniker, Bart Deplancke. Nat Methods. 2011 Oct 30;8(12):1065-70. 10.1038/nmeth.1763 PubMed 22037703.
Backbone
  Vector backbone: pDONR221
  Backbone manufacturer: Invitrogen
  Backbone size w/o insert (bp): 2536
  Vector type: Gateway Donor Vector
Growth in bacteria
  Bacterial resistance: Kanamycin, 50 μg/mL
  Growth temperature: 37°C
  Growth strain: DH5alpha
  Copy number: High Copy
Gene/Insert
  Gene/Insert name: CG5196 (alt names: FBgn0038039; CG5196)
  Species: D. melanogaster (fly)
  Insert size (bp): 1185
  Entrez Gene: CG5196 (a.k.a. Dmel_CG5196, Dmel\CG5196)
  Cloning method: Gateway Cloning
  Sequencing primers: 5′ M13F; 3′ M13R
Terms and licenses: Academic/Nonprofit Terms; Industry Terms: Not Available to Industry
Depositor comments: Please note that the ORFs in this collection were cloned open-ended (without a stop codon).
How to cite: KHBD00435 was a gift from Bart Deplancke (Addgene plasmid # 34540 ; http://n2t.net/addgene:34540 ; RRID:Addgene_34540)
