[The description below was written by a language model from this plasmid's Addgene catalogue record.]
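Description:
KHBD00435 is a Gateway entry-type clone built in the pDONR221 donor vector backbone (Invitrogen) and carrying the open reading frame of the Drosophila melanogaster gene CG5196 (FBgn0038039). The insert is recorded as 1185 bp in a backbone of 2536 bp without insert. The plasmid is maintained in E. coli as a high-copy construct under kanamycin selection. No feature table accompanies the record, so individual elements such as the origin of replication or the recombination sites are not annotated. In general, Gateway cloning into a pDONR vector replaces the counter-selectable cassette with the gene of interest and leaves it flanked by attL sites. The M13 forward and reverse priming sites on either side of the insert are listed for sequence verification.

The construct has no promoter, tag or reporter of its own stated in the record, which is consistent with its role as a shuttle clone rather than an expression vector. The ORF is intended to be moved by Gateway recombination into destination vectors that supply the regulatory and fusion elements. The depositor notes that ORFs in this collection were cloned open-ended, without a stop codon, which allows in-frame C-terminal fusions after transfer and also means that a downstream stop must be provided by the destination vector. The clone belongs to a collection associated with work on automated protein–DNA interaction screening of Drosophila regulatory elements, which suggests it serves as a source ORF for such assays. The record does not state the function of CG5196 itself. Distribution is limited to academic and nonprofit users.
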