>Addgene plasmid #34540 | KHBD00435 | depositor partial sequence | sequence record 41107 | KHBD00435 sequence 1185 bps
ATGAACTCGATGTGGTGGCCGCCAAATAAATCATTCGCCGGATTCGCCCACCAGGCCCTCTTCCTGCTCC
TTTCCACGCTGGCCACATTCAATTACGTCATGGCCACTTTGACTGGTCCCGGACTGATGCCAAAACAGTG
GCATCCCAAGGATCCCAAGGACGCCCAGTTCCTGCAGTACTGCAAAAAGTGCGAGGGCTACAAGGCACCA
CGCTCCCATCATTGTCGCAAGTGTGATCGCTGCGTCAAGAAGATGGACCATCACTGCCCATGGATCAATC
ACTGCGTTGGCTGGGCCAACCACGCGTACTTCACATACTTCCTGCTCTTCTCCATCCTGGGCAGCCTGCA
GGGCACCGTGGTGCTGTGCTGCTCCTTCTGGCGGGGAATCTACCGCTACTACTATCTCACCCACGGATTG
GCGCACTTGGCTAGCGTGCAGTTCACTCTGCTCAGCATCATCATGTGCATTCTGGGCATGGGCCTGGCCA
TCGGTGTCGTCATTGGCCTGAGCATGCTGCTGTTCATTCAGCTGAAGACGATTGTAAACAACCAGACGGG
CATAGAGATCTGGATAGTGGAGAAGGCCATTTACCGCCGATATAGGAATGCCGACTGCGACGACGAGTTC
CTATATCCCTATGATTTGGGCTGGCGGGCAAATTTGCGACTGGTATTCAATGACGAGTGCCAAAAGCGAG
GCGATGGCATCGAGTGGCCAGTGGTGGAGGGTTGTGATCAGTATACATTGACGCGCGAGCAACTGGCGCA
GAAGGAGGAGAAACGAGCTCGAACCCGCACCTTCAAATGCACAAGGCCAGTGACTGGCCGTTGGCTGCCG
ATCTTTTCGCAGGGTTGGCGTGTTTGTGTGGCCGCTCCCTGCTCCGATGAGCCACGCATCAGCCTGCGAC
CCAACGACATGATTAAGGTCACTCGCTTCCGCAACCACTGGCTGTTCGGCGAGCGAGTGCTTTCCGAGCA
AGAGCTAGCTGGCGTCAAGAAGCGCCAACGCAAGGGTCCCATTCGTGGCTGGTTCCCACGACGCAGCGCC
GTTGAGGTCATTGAGGCGGTCCATGAAGGCAGCGGCGATGGCAACAGCGAGACACCAGCACCTGCGGCCC
AGAATGGCAACGCCCACAGCCACTTGAAGCAGCAGCAGCGAAACGGACATGCCAAAAAGTACATG
