>Addgene plasmid #34540 | KHBD00435 | addgene partial sequence | sequence record 42339 | M13-Rev 5'-CAGGAAACAGCTATGACC-3'
GATTTTATTTTGACTGATAGTGACCTGTTCGTTGCAACAAATTGATAAGCAATGCTTTCTTATAATGCCA
ACTTTGTACAAGAAAGTTGGCAACATGTACTTTTTGGCATGTCCGTTTCGCTGCTGCTGCTTCAAGTGGC
TGTGGGCGTTGCCATTCTGGGCCGCAGGTGCTGGTGTCTCGCTGTTGCCATCGCCGCTGCCTTCATGGAC
CGCCTCAATGACCTCAACGGCGCTGCGTCGTGGGAACCAGCCACGAATGGGACCCTTGCGTTGGCGCTTC
TTGACGCCAGCTAGCTCTTGCTCGGAAAGCACTCGCTCGCCGAACAGCCAGTGGTTGCGGAAGCGAGTGA
CCTTAATCATGTCGTTGGGTCGCAGGCTGATGCGTGGCTCATCGGAGCAGGGAGCGGCCACACAAACACG
CCAACCCTGCGAAAAGATCGGCAGCCAACGGCCAGTCACTGGCCTTGTGCATTTGAAGGTGCGGGTTCGA
GCTCGTTTCTCCTCCTTCTGCGCCAGTTGCTCGCGCGTCAATGTATACTGATCACAACCCTCCACCACTG
GCCACTCGATGCCATCGCCTCGCTTTTGGCACTCGTCATTGAATACCAGTCGCAAATTTGCCCGCCAGCC
CAAATCATAGGGATATAGGAACTCGTCGTCGCAGTCGGCATTCCTATATCGGCGGTAAATGGCCTTCTCC
ACTATCCAGATCTCTATGCCCGTCTGGTTGTTTACAATCGTCTTCAGCTGAATGAACAGCAGCATGCTCA
GGCCAATGACGACACCGATG
